Addgene plasmid #153982: SARS_COV2_ORF8_HA_BASU
Purpose: Express Orf8 gene along with HA and BASU
Depositing lab: Paul Khavari. Depositing organization: Stanford University. Publication: The proximal proteome of 17 SARS-CoV-2 proteins links to disrupted antiviral signaling and host translation. Meyers JM, Ramanathan M, Shanderson RL, Beck A, Donohue L, Ferguson I, Guo MG, Rao DS, Miao W, Reynolds D, Yang X, Zhao Y, Yang YY, Blish C, Wang Y, Khavari PA. PLoS Pathog. 2021 Oct 1;17(10):e1009412. doi: 10.1371/journal.ppat.1009412. PubMed 34597346.
Backbone
  Vector backbone: EF1-alpha-promoter
  Vector type: Mammalian Expression, Lentiviral
Growth in bacteria
  Bacterial resistance: Ampicillin, 100 μg/mL
  Growth temperature: 37°C
  Growth strain: NEB Stable
  Copy number: High Copy
Gene/Insert
  Gene/Insert name: orf8
  Species: Severe acute respiratory syndrome coronavirus 2
  Entrez Gene: ORF8 (a.k.a. GU280_gp09)
  Cloning method: Restriction Enzyme; 5′ cloning site Unknown (unknown if destroyed); 3′ cloning site Unknown (unknown if destroyed)
  Sequencing primers: 5′ EF1a-F
Terms and licenses: Academic/Nonprofit Terms; Industry Terms: Not Available to Industry
How to cite: SARS_COV2_ORF8_HA_BASU was a gift from Paul Khavari (Addgene plasmid # 153982 ; http://n2t.net/addgene:153982 ; RRID:Addgene_153982)
