[The description below was written by a language model from this plasmid's Addgene catalogue record and pLannotate feature annotations shown in this document.]
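Description:
SARS_COV2_ORF8_HA_BASU is an HIV-1-based lentiviral transfer plasmid of about 10 kb for expressing the SARS-CoV-2 accessory protein ORF8 in mammalian cells as a fusion to an HA epitope and the BASU biotin ligase. It is propagated in E. coli through a high-copy ColE1/pUC-type origin and selected with ampicillin via the β-lactamase gene. A recombination-deficient strain is listed for growth, which is typical for plasmids carrying repeated LTR sequences. The viral portion contains two annotated HIV-1 LTR elements flanking the Ψ packaging signal with a partial gag sequence, the Rev response element for Rev-dependent export of the genomic RNA, and the cPPT/CTS. These elements allow packaging and integration when helper functions are supplied in trans. Fragments annotated as nef next to each LTR appear to be residual viral sequence rather than an expressed gene.

The expression cassette is driven by the human EF-1α promoter with its intron A. Downstream lies the ORF8 coding sequence, followed by an HA tag (annotated as a partial match to 3xHA) and a coding region matching Bacillus subtilis BirA, the protein from which BASU was engineered. An EMCV IRES then links a puromycin N-acetyltransferase gene to the same transcript, so transduced cells that survive puromycin selection should also express the fusion. A WPRE follows to enhance transcript stability and expression. According to the associated publication, the construct belongs to a set used for proximity-dependent biotinylation. In that work, the promiscuous ligase labels host proteins near the viral bait so they can be captured and identified, mapping the proximal proteome of 17 SARS-CoV-2 proteins. The HA tag provides a way to detect the fusion protein. The cloning sites used to insert ORF8 are not recorded.
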