Features (pLannotate 1.2.2; 26 found; start..end, strand, type, name):
    377..634     +  LTR            5' LTR (truncated): truncated 5' long terminal repeat (LTR) from HIV-1
    681..806     +  misc_feature   HIV-1 Ψ: packaging signal of human immunodeficiency virus type 1
    790..1128    +  CDS            HIV-1 gag (fragment): gag protein from human immunodeficiency virus 1; gag
   1303..1536    +  misc_feature   RRE: The Rev response element (RRE) of HIV-1 allows for Rev-dependent mRNA export from the nucleus to the cytoplasm.
   1913..2013    +  CDS            Rev (fragment): human immunodeficiency virus 1 (HIV-1) Rev protein; rev; enhances nuclear export of unspliced and incompletely spliced viral mRNAs
   2028..2143    +  misc_feature   cPPT/CTS: central polypurine tract and central termination sequence of HIV-1 (lacking the first T)
   2356..2567    +  promoter       EF-1α core promoter: core promoter for human elongation factor EF-1α
   2568..2681    +  intron         EF-1α intron A (fragment): intron upstream of the start codon of human EF-1α
   3307..3510    +  intron         EF-1α intron A: truncated intron upstream of the start codon of human EF-1α
   3550..3912    +  CDS            NS8_SARS2: Experimental evidence at protein level: Swiss-Prot protein existence level 1. Plays a role in modulating host immune response (PubMed:31986261). Binds to IL17RA receptor, leading to IL17 pathway activation and an increased secretion of pro-inflammatory factors. Contributes to cytokine storm during COVID-19 infection. From Severe acute respiratory syndrome coronavirus 2 (2019-nCoV) (SARS-CoV-2).
   3958..3983    +  CDS            3xHA (fragment): three tandem HA epitope tags
   3985..4761    +  CDS            birA (fragment): BIRA_BACSU - Experimental evidence at protein level: Swiss-Prot protein existence level 1. Acts both as a biotin--[acetyl-CoA-carboxylase] ligase and a repressor. From Bacillus subtilis (strain 168).
   4905..5367    +  misc_feature   IRES: internal ribosome entry site (IRES) of the encephalomyocarditis virus (EMCV)
   5400..5997    +  CDS            PuroR (fragment): puromycin N-acetyltransferase; pac from Streptomyces alboniger; confers resistance to puromycin
   6013..6601    +  misc_feature   WPRE: woodchuck hepatitis virus posttranscriptional regulatory element
   6618..7136    +  CDS            nef (fragment): NEF_HV1BR - Experimental evidence at protein level: Swiss-Prot protein existence level 1. Extracellular Nef protein targets CD4(+) T-lymphocytes for apoptosis by interacting with CXCR4 surface receptors (PubMed:14990729). From Human immunodeficiency virus type 1 group M subtype B (isolate BRU/LAI) (HIV-1).
   7184..7441    +  LTR            5' LTR (truncated): truncated 5' long terminal repeat (LTR) from HIV-1
   7593..7609    -  protein_bind   lac operator: The lac repressor binds to the lac operator to inhibit transcription in E. coli. This inhibition can be relieved by adding lactose or isopropyl-β-D-thiogalactopyranoside (IPTG). lac repressor encoded by lacI
   7617..7647    -  promoter       lac promoter: promoter for the E. coli lac operon
   7662..7683    -  protein_bind   CAP binding site: CAP binding activates transcription in the presence of cAMP. E. coli catabolite activator protein
   7696..7788    -  CDS            lacI (fragment): lac repressor; lacI; The lac repressor binds to the lac operator to inhibit transcription in E. coli. This inhibition can be relieved by adding lactose or isopropyl-β-D-thiogalactopyranoside (IPTG).
   7971..8559    -  rep_origin     ori: high-copy-number ColE1/pMB1/pBR322/pUC origin of replication
   8730..9590    -  CDS            AmpR: β-lactamase; bla; confers resistance to ampicillin, carbenicillin, and related antibiotics
   9591..9695    -  promoter       AmpR promoter: bla
   9743..9877    +  polyA_signal   SV40 poly(A) signal: SV40 polyadenylation signal
  10044..329     +  CDS            nef (fragment) (across the origin): NEF_HV1BR - Experimental evidence at protein level: Swiss-Prot protein existence level 1. Extracellular Nef protein targets CD4(+) T-lymphocytes for apoptosis by interacting with CXCR4 surface receptors (PubMed:14990729). From Human immunodeficiency virus type 1 group M subtype B (isolate BRU/LAI) (HIV-1).
>Addgene plasmid #153982 | SARS_COV2_ORF8_HA_BASU | addgene full sequence | sequence record 300135 | Addgene NGS Result
TGGAAGGGCTAATTCACTCCCAAAGAAGACAAGATATCCTTGATCTGTGGATCTACCACACACAAGGCTA
CTTCCCTGATTAGCAGAACTACACACCAGGGCCAGGGGTCAGATATCCACTGACCTTTGGATGGTGCTAC
AAGCTAGTACCAGTTGAGCCAGATAAGGTAGAAGAGGCCAATAAAGGAGAGAACACCAGCTTGTTACACC
CTGTGAGCCTGCATGGGATGGATGACCCGGAGAGAGAAGTGTTAGAGTGGAGGTTTGACAGCCGCCTAGC
ATTTCATCACGTGGCCCGAGAGCTGCATCCGGAGTACTTCAAGAACTGCTGATATCGAGCTTGCTACAAG
GGACTTTCCGCTGGGGACTTTCCAGGGAGGCGTGGCCTGGGCGGGACTGGGGAGTGGCGAGCCCTCAGAT
CCTGCATATAAGCAGCTGCTTTTTGCCTGTACTGGGTCTCTCTGGTTAGACCAGATCTGAGCCTGGGAGC
TCTCTGGCTAACTAGGGAACCCACTGCTTAAGCCTCAATAAAGCTTGCCTTGAGTGCTTCAAGTAGTGTG
TGCCCGTCTGTTGTGTGACTCTGGTAACTAGAGATCCCTCAGACCCTTTTAGTCAGTGTGGAAAATCTCT
AGCAGTGGCGCCCGAACAGGGACTTGAAAGCGAAAGGGAAACCAGAGGAGCTCTCTCGACGCAGGACTCG
GCTTGCTGAAGCGCGCACGGCAAGAGGCGAGGGGCGGCGACTGGTGAGTACGCCAAAAATTTTGACTAGC
GGAGGCTAGAAGGAGAGAGATGGGTGCGAGAGCGTCAGTATTAAGCGGGGGAGAATTAGATCGCGATGGG
AAAAAATTCGGTTAAGGCCAGGGGGAAAGAAAAAATATAAATTAAAACATATAGTATGGGCAAGCAGGGA
GCTAGAACGATTCGCAGTTAATCCTGGCCTGTTAGAAACATCAGAAGGCTGTAGACAAATACTGGGACAG
CTACAACCATCCCTTCAGACAGGATCAGAAGAACTTAGATCATTATATAATACAGTAGCAACCCTCTATT
GTGTGCATCAAAGGATAGAGATAAAAGACACCAAGGAAGCTTTAGACAAGATAGAGGAAGAGCAAAACAA
AAGTAAGACCACCGCACAGCAAGCGGCCGGCCGCTGATCTTCAGACCTGGAGGAGGAGATATGAGGGACA
ATTGGAGAAGTGAATTATATAAATATAAAGTAGTAAAAATTGAACCATTAGGAGTAGCACCCACCAAGGC
AAAGAGAAGAGTGGTGCAGAGAGAAAAAAGAGCAGTGGGAATAGGAGCTTTGTTCCTTGGGTTCTTGGGA
GCAGCAGGAAGCACTATGGGCGCAGCGTCAATGACGCTGACGGTACAGGCCAGACAATTATTGTCTGGTA
TAGTGCAGCAGCAGAACAATTTGCTGAGGGCTATTGAGGCGCAACAGCATCTGTTGCAACTCACAGTCTG
GGGCATCAAGCAGCTCCAGGCAAGAATCCTGGCTGTGGAAAGATACCTAAAGGATCAACAGCTCCTGGGG
ATTTGGGGTTGCTCTGGAAAACTCATTTGCACCACTGCTGTGCCTTGGAATGCTAGTTGGAGTAATAAAT
CTCTGGAACAGATTTGGAATCACACGACCTGGATGGAGTGGGACAGAGAAATTAACAATTACACAAGCTT
AATACACTCCTTAATTGAAGAATCGCAAAACCAGCAAGAAAAGAATGAACAAGAATTATTGGAATTAGAT
AAATGGGCAAGTTTGTGGAATTGGTTTAACATAACAAATTGGCTGTGGTATATAAAATTATTCATAATGA
TAGTAGGAGGCTTGGTAGGTTTAAGAATAGTTTTTGCTGTACTTTCTATAGTGAATAGAGTTAGGCAGGG
ATATTCACCATTATCGTTTCAGACCCACCTCCCAACCCCGAGGGGACCCGACAGGCCCGAAGGAATAGAA
GAAGAAGGTGGAGAGAGAGACAGAGACAGATCCATTCGATTAGTGAACGGATCTCGACGGTATCGCCTTT
AAAAGAAAAGGGGGGATTGGGGGGTACAGTGCAGGGGAAAGAATAGTAGACATAATAGCAACAGACATAC
AAACTAAAGAATTACAAAAACAAATTACAAAAATTCAAAATTTTCGGGTTTATTACAGGGACAGCAGAGA
TCCAGTTTATCGATGAGTAATTCATACAAAAGGACTCGCCCCTGCCTTGGGGAATCCCAGGGACCGTCGT
TAAACTCCCACTAACGTAGAACCCAGAGATCGCTGCGTTCCCGCCCCCTCACCCGCCCGCTCTCGTCATC
ACTGAGGTGGAGAAGAGCATGCGTGAGGCTCCGGTGCCCGTCAGTGGGCAGAGCGCACATCGCCCACAGT
CCCCGAGAAGTTGGGGGGAGGGGTCGGCAATTGAACCGGTGCCTAGAGAAGGTGGCGCGGGGTAAACTGG
GAAAGTGATGTCGTGTACTGGCTCCGCCTTTTTCCCGAGGGTGGGGGAGAACCGTATATAAGTGCAGTAG
TCGCCGTGAACGTTCTTTTTCGCAACGGGTTTGCCGCCAGAACACAGGTAAGTGCCGTGTGTGGTTCCCG
CGGGCCTGGCCTCTTTACGGGTTATGGCCCTTGCGTGCCTTGAATTACTTCCACGCCCCTGGCTGCAGTA
CGTGATTCTTGATCCCGAGCTTCGGGTTGGAAGTGGGTGGGAGAGTTCGAGGCCTTGCGCTTAAGGAGCC
CCTTCGCCTCGTGCTTGAGTTGAGGCCTGGCTTGGGCGCTGGGGCCGCCGCGTGCGAATCTGGTGGCACC
TTCGCGCCTGTCTCGCTGCTTTCGATAAGTCTCTAGCCATTTAAAATTTTTGATGACCTGCTGCGACGCT
TTTTTTCTGGCAAGATAGTCTTGTAAATGCGGGCCAAGATCTGCACACTGGTATTTCGGTTTTTGGGGCC
GCGGGCGGCGACGGGGCCCGTGCGTCCCAGCGCACATGTTCGGCGAGGCGGGGCCTGCGAGCGCGGCCAC
CGAGAATCGGACGGGGGTAGTCTCAAGCTGGCCGGCCTGCTCTGGTGCCTGGCCTCGCGCCGCCGTGTAT
CGCCCCGCCCTGGGCGGCAAGGCTGGCCCGGTCGGCACCAGTTGCGTGAGCGGAAAGATGGCCGCTTCCC
GGCCCTGCTGCAGGGAGCTCAAAATGGAGGACGCGGCGCTCGGGAGAGCGGGCGGGTGAGTCACCCACAC
AAAGGAAAAGGGCCTTTCCGTCCTCAGCCGTCGCTTCATGTGACTCCACGGAGTACCGGGCGCCGTCCAG
GCACCTCGATTAGTTCTCGAGCTTTTGGAGTACGTCGTCTTTAGGTTGGGGGGAGGGGTTTTATGCGATG
GAGTTTCCCCACACTGAGTGGGTGGAGACTGAAGTTAGGCCAGCTTGGCACTTGATGTAATTCTCCTTGG
AATTTGCCCTTTTTGAGTTTGGATCTTGGTTCATTCTCAAGCCTCAGACAGTGGTTCAAAGTTTTTTTCT
TCCATTTCAGGTGTCGTGAGGATCTATTTCCGGTGAATTCGCCGCCACCATGAAGTTTCTCGTGTTCTTG
GGCATTATCACCACAGTCGCGGCTTTTCATCAAGAATGCTCTTTGCAGTCTTGTACACAGCATCAACCTT
ATGTCGTCGATGATCCTTGCCCGATTCACTTTTACAGTAAATGGTATATCAGGGTAGGGGCCCGAAAAAG
CGCACCATTGATTGAATTGTGTGTGGACGAGGCAGGGAGCAAAAGTCCGATTCAATACATTGACATCGGT
AATTATACTGTCAGTTGTTCCCCCTTTACGATCAACTGCCAAGAACCCAAACTGGGGAGCTTGGTGGTCC
GATGTTCCTTCTATGAAGATTTTCTTGAGTATCACGATGTCAGGGTGGTCCTTGACTTTATACTCGAAGG
CGGCGGGGGATGGAGCCATCCACAATTCGAGAAAGGCTACCCATACGATGTGCCTGACTATGCTGGCAAG
TTGTCTGAATCAGAGATTAGGTTTGGACTGAAAACGGAGGTGATGGGCCAACATCTTATCTATCACGATG
TTTTGTCCAGCACACAAAAGACAGCCCATGAATTGGCAAATAACAATGCCCCCGAGGGTACCCTCGTGGT
TGCAGATAAACAGACAGCCGGTAGGGGCGGGATGAGCCGAGTGTGGCATTCTCAAGAAGGAAACGGAGTA
TGGATGAGTTTGATATTGCGCCCGGACATTCCGCTCCAAAAGACGCCCCAACTTACCTTGCTGGCAGCTG
TAGCGGTGGTTCAGGGAATAGAAGAGGCCGCGGGCATACAGACTGATATAAAGTGGCCGAACGACATACT
CATTAACGGGAAAAAAACAGTAGGGATACTTACCGAAATGCAAGCTGAGGAGGATCGAGTGCGCTCCGTG
ATTATTGGTATTGGCATTAATGTAAATCAGCAACCCAATGATTTCCCCGATGAGCTCAAGGACATTGCGA
CGAGTCTGTCCCAGGCAGCTGGGGAAAAGATCGACAGGGCAGGTGTAATCCAGCATATCTTGCTTTGTTT
CGAAAAGCGATACCGAGACTACATGACCCACGGTTTCACGCCCATCAAGCTCTTGTGGGAGTCATACGCC
CTCGGTATTGGCACGAACATGAGGGCGAGAACTCTCAACGGGACATTTTACGGTAAGGCGTTGGGTATTG
ACGACGAAGGGGTACTTTTGTTGGAAACTAATGAAGGCATTAAGAAGATATACAGCGCGGACATCAGCCT
TAGGTGACCGCAGTTTGAAAAGTAAGGATCCCGCCCCTCTCCCTCCCCCCCCCCTAACGTTACTGGCCGA
AGCCGCTTGGAATAAGGCCGGTGTGCGTTTGTCTATATGTTATTTTCCACCATATTGCCGTCTTTTGGCA
ATGTGAGGGCCCGGAAACCTGGCCCTGTCTTCTTGACGAGCATTCCTAGGGGTCTTTCCCCTCTCGCCAA
AGGAATGCAAGGTCTGTTGAATGTCGTGAAGGAAGCAGTTCCTCTGGAAGCTTCTTGAAGACAAACAACG
TCTGTAGCGACCCTTTGCAGGCAGCGGAACCCCCCACCTGGCGACAGGTGCCTCTGCGGCCAAAAGCCAC
GTGTATAAGATACACCTGCAAAGGCGGCACAACCCCAGTGCCACGTTGTGAGTTGGATAGTTGTGGAAAG
AGTCAAATGGCTCTCCTCAAGCGTATTCAACAAGGGGCTGAAGGATGCCCAGAAGGTACCCCATTGTATG
GGATCTGATCTGGGGCCTCGGTGCACATGCTTTACATGTGTTTAGTCGAGGTTAAAAAAACGTCTAGGCC
CCCCGAACCACGGGGACGTGGTTTTCCTTTGAAAAACACGATGATAAGCTTGCCACAACCCACAAGGAGA
CGACCTTCCATGACCGAGTACAAGCCCACGGTGCGCCTCGCCACCCGCGACGACGTCCCCCGGGCCGTAC
GCACCCTCGCCGCCGCGTTCGCCGACTACCCCGCCACGCGCCACACCGTCGACCCGGACCGCCACATCGA
GCGGGTCACCGAGCTGCAAGAACTCTTCCTCACGCGCGTCGGGCTCGACATCGGCAAGGTGTGGGTCGCG
GACGACGGCGCCGCGGTGGCGGTCTGGACCACGCCGGAGAGCGTCGAAGCGGGGGCGGTGTTCGCCGAGA
TCGGCCCGCGCATGGCCGAGTTGAGCGGTTCCCGGCTGGCCGCGCAGCAACAGATGGAAGGCCTCCTGGC
GCCGCACCGGCCCAAGGAGCCCGCGTGGTTCCTGGCCACCGTCGGCGTCTCGCCCGACCACCAGGGCAAG
GGTCTGGGCAGCGCCGTCGTGCTCCCCGGAGTGGAGGCGGCCGAGCGCGCCGGGGTGCCCGCCTTCCTGG
AGACCTCCGCGCCCCGCAACCTCCCCTTCTACGAGCGGCTCGGCTTCACCGTCACCGCCGACGTCGAGGT
GCCCGAAGGACCGCGCACCTGGTGCATGACCCGCAAGCCCGGTGCCTAGACGCGTCTGGAACAATCAACC
TCTGGATTACAAAATTTGTGAAAGATTGACTGGTATTCTTAACTATGTTGCTCCTTTTACGCTATGTGGA
TACGCTGCTTTAATGCCTTTGTATCATGCTATTGCTTCCCGTATGGCTTTCATTTTCTCCTCCTTGTATA
AATCCTGGTTGCTGTCTCTTTATGAGGAGTTGTGGCCCGTTGTCAGGCAACGTGGCGTGGTGTGCACTGT
GTTTGCTGACGCAACCCCCACTGGTTGGGGCATTGCCACCACCTGTCAGCTCCTTTCCGGGACTTTCGCT
TTCCCCCTCCCTATTGCCACGGCGGAACTCATCGCCGCCTGCCTTGCCCGCTGCTGGACAGGGGCTCGGC
TGTTGGGCACTGACAATTCCGTGGTGTTGTCGGGGAAGCTGACGTCCTTTCCATGGCTGCTCGCCTGTGT
TGCCACCTGGATTCTGCGCGGGACGTCCTTCTGCTACGTCCCTTCGGCCCTCAATCCAGCGGACCTTCCT
TCCCGCGGCCTGCTGCCGGCTCTGCGGCCTCTTCCGCGTCTTCGCCTTCGCCCTCAGACGAGTCGGATCT
CCCTTTGGGCCGCCTCCCCGCCTGGAATTAATTCTGCAGTCGAGACCTAGAAAAACATGGAGCAATCACA
AGTAGCAATACAGCAGCTACCAATGCTGATTGTGCCTGGCTAGAAGCACAAGAGGAGGAGGAGGTGGGTT
TTCCAGTCACACCTCAGGTACCTTTAAGACCAATGACTTACAAGGCAGCTGTAGATCTTAGCCACTTTTT
AAAAGAAAAGAGGGGACTGGAAGGGCTAATTCACTCCCAACGAAGACAAGATATCCTTGATCTGTGGATC
TACCACACACAAGGCTACTTCCCTGATTAGCAGAACTACACACCAGGGCCAGGGGTCAGATATCCACTGA
CCTTTGGATGGTGCTACAAGCTAGTACCAGTTGAGCCAGATAAGGTAGAAGAGGCCAATAAAGGAGAGAA
CACCAGCTTGTTACACCCTGTGAGCCTGCATGGGATGGATGACCCGGAGAGAGAAGTGTTAGAGTGGAGG
TTTGACAGCCGCCTAGCATTTCATCACGTGGCCCGAGAGCTGCATCCGGAGTACTTCAAGAACTGCTGAT
ATCGAGCTTGCTACAAGGGACTTTCCGCTGGGGACTTTCCAGGGAGGCGTGGCCTGGGCGGGACTGGGGA
GTGGCGAGCCCTCAGATCCTGCATATAAGCAGCTGCTTTTTGCCTGTACTGGGTCTCTCTGGTTAGACCA
GATCTGAGCCTGGGAGCTCTCTGGCTAACTAGGGAACCCACTGCTTAAGCCTCAATAAAGCTTGCCTTGA
GTGCTTCAAGTAGTGTGTGCCCGTCTGTTGTGTGACTCTGGTAACTAGAGATCCCTCAGACCCTTTTAGT
CAGTGTGGAAAATCTCTAGCAGTAGTAGTTCATGTCATCTTATTATTCAGTATTTATAACTTGCAAAGAA
ATGAATATCAGAGAGTGAGAGGCCTTGACATTGCTAGCGTTTACCGTCGACCTCTAGCTAGAGCTTGGCG
TAATCATGGTCATAGCTGTTTCCTGTGTGAAATTGTTATCCGCTCACAATTCCACACAACATACGAGCCG
GAAGCATAAAGTGTAAAGCCTGGGGTGCCTAATGAGTGAGCTAACTCACATTAATTGCGTTGCGCTCACT
GCCCGCTTTCCAGTCGGGAAACCTGTCGTGCCAGCTGCATTAATGAATCGGCCAACGCGCGGGGAGAGGC
GGTTTGCGTATTGGGCGCTCTTCCGCTTCCTCGCTCACTGACTCGCTGCGCTCGGTCGTTCGGCTGCGGC
GAGCGGTATCAGCTCACTCAAAGGCGGTAATACGGTTATCCACAGAATCAGGGGATAACGCAGGAAAGAA
CATGTGAGCAAAAGGCCAGCAAAAGGCCAGGAACCGTAAAAAGGCCGCGTTGCTGGCGTTTTTCCATAGG
CTCCGCCCCCCTGACGAGCATCACAAAAATCGACGCTCAAGTCAGAGGTGGCGAAACCCGACAGGACTAT
AAAGATACCAGGCGTTTCCCCCTGGAAGCTCCCTCGTGCGCTCTCCTGTTCCGACCCTGCCGCTTACCGG
ATACCTGTCCGCCTTTCTCCCTTCGGGAAGCGTGGCGCTTTCTCATAGCTCACGCTGTAGGTATCTCAGT
TCGGTGTAGGTCGTTCGCTCCAAGCTGGGCTGTGTGCACGAACCCCCCGTTCAGCCCGACCGCTGCGCCT
TATCCGGTAACTATCGTCTTGAGTCCAACCCGGTAAGACACGACTTATCGCCACTGGCAGCAGCCACTGG
TAACAGGATTAGCAGAGCGAGGTATGTAGGCGGTGCTACAGAGTTCTTGAAGTGGTGGCCTAACTACGGC
TACACTAGAAGAACAGTATTTGGTATCTGCGCTCTGCTGAAGCCAGTTACCTTCGGAAAAAGAGTTGGTA
GCTCTTGATCCGGCAAACAAACCACCGCTGGTAGCGGTGGTTTTTTTGTTTGCAAGCAGCAGATTACGCG
CAGAAAAAAAGGATCTCAAGAAGATCCTTTGATCTTTTCTACGGGGTCTGACGCTCAGTGGAACGAAAAC
TCACGTTAAGGGATTTTGGTCATGAGATTATCAAAAAGGATCTTCACCTAGATCCTTTTAAATTAAAAAT
GAAGTTTTAAATCAATCTAAAGTATATATGAGTAAACTTGGTCTGACAGTTACCAATGCTTAATCAGTGA
GGCACCTATCTCAGCGATCTGTCTATTTCGTTCATCCATAGTTGCCTGACTCCCCGTCGTGTAGATAACT
ACGATACGGGAGGGCTTACCATCTGGCCCCAGTGCTGCAATGATACCGCGAGACCCACGCTCACCGGCTC
CAGATTTATCAGCAATAAACCAGCCAGCCGGAAGGGCCGAGCGCAGAAGTGGTCCTGCAACTTTATCCGC
CTCCATCCAGTCTATTAATTGTTGCCGGGAAGCTAGAGTAAGTAGTTCGCCAGTTAATAGTTTGCGCAAC
GTTGTTGCCATTGCTACAGGCATCGTGGTGTCACGCTCGTCGTTTGGTATGGCTTCATTCAGCTCCGGTT
CCCAACGATCAAGGCGAGTTACATGATCCCCCATGTTGTGCAAAAAAGCGGTTAGCTCCTTCGGTCCTCC
GATCGTTGTCAGAAGTAAGTTGGCCGCAGTGTTATCACTCATGGTTATGGCAGCACTGCATAATTCTCTT
ACTGTCATGCCATCCGTAAGATGCTTTTCTGTGACTGGTGAGTACTCAACCAAGTCATTCTGAGAATAGT
GTATGCGGCGACCGAGTTGCTCTTGCCCGGCGTCAATACGGGATAATACCGCGCCACATAGCAGAACTTT
AAAAGTGCTCATCATTGGAAAACGTTCTTCGGGGCGAAAACTCTCAAGGATCTTACCGCTGTTGAGATCC
AGTTCGATGTAACCCACTCGTGCACCCAACTGATCTTCAGCATCTTTTACTTTCACCAGCGTTTCTGGGT
GAGCAAAAACAGGAAGGCAAAATGCCGCAAAAAAGGGAATAAGGGCGACACGGAAATGTTGAATACTCAT
ACTCTTCCTTTTTCAATATTATTGAAGCATTTATCAGGGTTATTGTCTCATGAGCGGATACATATTTGAA
TGTATTTAGAAAAATAAACAAATAGGGGTTCCGCGCACATTTCCCCGAAAAGTGCCACCTGACGTCGACG
GATCGGGAGATCAACTTGTTTATTGCAGCTTATAATGGTTACAAATAAAGCAATAGCATCACAAATTTCA
CAAATAAAGCATTTTTTTCACTGCATTCTAGTTGTGGTTTGTCCAAACTCATCAATGTATCTTATCATGT
CTGGATCAACTGGATAACTCAAGCTAACCAAAATCATCCCAAACTTCCCACCCCATACCCTATTACCACT
GCCAATTACCTGTGGTTTCATTTACTCTAAACCTGTGATTCCTCTGAATTATTTTCATTTTAAAGAAATT
GTATTTGTTAAATATGTACTACAAACTTAGTAGT
